Addgene plasmid #124968: AV0.1-CS-LacZ
Purpose: Express LacZ
Depositing lab: Kazuhiro Oka. Depositing organization: Baylor College of Medicine.
Backbone
  Vector backbone: AV0.1-CS
  Vector type: AAV
Growth in bacteria
  Bacterial resistance: Ampicillin, 100 μg/mL
  Growth temperature: 37°C
  Growth strain: NEB Stable
  Copy number: High Copy
Gene/Insert
  Gene/Insert name: LacZ
  Promoter: CMV
  Cloning method: Restriction Enzyme; 5′ cloning site BamHI (unknown if destroyed); 3′ cloning site NotI (unknown if destroyed)
Terms and licenses: Academic/Nonprofit Terms; Industry Terms: Not Available to Industry
How to cite: AV0.1-CS-LacZ was a gift from Kazuhiro Oka (Addgene plasmid # 124968 ; http://n2t.net/addgene:124968 ; RRID:Addgene_124968)
