[The description below was written by a language model from this plasmid's Addgene catalogue record and pLannotate feature annotations shown in this document.]
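Description:
AV0.1-CS-LacZ is an adeno-associated virus (AAV) transfer plasmid built on the AV0.1-CS backbone and designed to express the bacterial β-galactosidase reporter LacZ in mammalian cells. The 7,066 nt plasmid is maintained in E. coli through a high-copy ColE1/pUC-type origin and selected with ampicillin via the β-lactamase gene under its own promoter. An f1 bacteriophage origin is also present, flanked by short remnants of the pBR322 bom region and a small rop fragment, which appear to be backbone leftovers rather than functional elements. The record lists a recombination-deficient growth strain, consistent with the need to keep the repeat-rich ITRs stable.

The expression cassette consists of the human cytomegalovirus immediate early enhancer and promoter driving the lacZ coding sequence, followed by an SV40 polyadenylation signal. LacZ was inserted by restriction cloning between BamHI and NotI sites. The annotation calls a short gpt-like fragment immediately upstream of and overlapping the start of lacZ, suggesting that the reporter carries an N-terminal leader derived from gpt, as in some common lacZ cassettes, although the record does not comment on this. A full AAV2 inverted terminal repeat lies downstream of the poly(A) signal, while on the other side of the cassette only two short ITR fragments were detected, which may reflect incomplete annotation or sequencing through this structured repeat. The ITRs are the cis elements that allow the intervening cassette to be replicated and packaged into AAV particles when Rep, Cap and helper functions are supplied in trans. The stated purpose is simply to express LacZ, making it suitable as a reporter or control vector for assessing AAV transduction by β-galactosidase staining.
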