Features (pLannotate 1.2.2; 15 found; start..end, strand, type, name):
    101..404     +  enhancer       CMV enhancer: human cytomegalovirus immediate early enhancer
    405..608     +  promoter       CMV promoter: human cytomegalovirus (CMV) immediate early promoter
    652..891     +  CDS            gpt (fragment): XGPT_YERPE - Experimental evidence at protein level: Swiss-Prot protein existence level 1. Purine salvage pathway enzyme that catalyzes the transfer of the ribosyl-5-phosphate group from 5-phospho-alpha-D-ribose 1- diphosphate (PRPP) to the N9 position of the 6-oxopurines guanine and xanthine to form the corresponding ribonucleotides GMP (guanosine 5'- monophosphate) and XMP (xanthosine 5'-monophosphate), with the release of PPi. To a lesser extent, also acts on hypoxanthine. From Yersinia pestis.
    862..3902    +  CDS            lacZ (fragment): β-galactosidase; lacZ
   3955..4036    +  polyA_signal   SV40 poly(A) signal: SV40 polyadenylation signal
   4089..4229    +  repeat_region  AAV2 ITR: inverted terminal repeat of adeno-associated virus serotype 2 inverted
   4234..4285    -  misc_feature   bom (fragment): basis of mobility region from pBR322
   4304..4759    +  rep_origin     f1 ori (sequence partly withheld): f1 bacteriophage origin of replication; arrow indicates direction of (+) strand synthesis
   4760..4809    -  misc_feature   bom (fragment): basis of mobility region from pBR322
   4911..4946    -  CDS            rop (fragment): Rop protein, which maintains plasmids at low copy number; rop
   5041..5145    +  promoter       AmpR promoter: bla
   5146..6006    +  CDS            AmpR: β-lactamase; bla; confers resistance to ampicillin, carbenicillin, and related antibiotics
   6177..6765    +  rep_origin     ori: high-copy-number ColE1/pMB1/pBR322/pUC origin of replication
   6838..6865    +  repeat_region  AAV2 ITR (fragment): inverted terminal repeat of adeno-associated virus serotype 2 inverted
   6894..6921    +  repeat_region  AAV2 ITR (fragment): inverted terminal repeat of adeno-associated virus serotype 2 inverted
>Addgene plasmid #124968 | AV0.1-CS-LacZ | addgene full sequence | sequence record 243879 | Addgene NGS Result
ATTTAAGCCCGAGTGAGCACGCAGGGTCTCCATACGCGCCTAGTTATTAATAGTAATCAATTACGGGGTC
ATTAGTTCATAGCCCATATATGGAGTTCCGCGTTACATAACTTACGGTAAATGGCCCGCCTGGCTGACCG
CCCAACGACCCCCGCCCATTGACGTCAATAATGACGTATGTTCCCATAGTAACGCCAATAGGGACTTTCC
ATTGACGTCAATGGGTGGAGTATTTACGGTAAACTGCCCACTTGGCAGTACATCAAGTGTATCATATGCC
AAGTACGCCCCCTATTGACGTCAATGACGGTAAATGGCCCGCCTGGCATTATGCCCAGTACATGACCTTA
TGGGACTTTCCTACTTGGCAGTACATCTACGTATTAGTCATCGCTATTACCATGGTGATGCGGTTTTGGC
AGTACATCAATGGGCGTGGATAGCGGTTTGACTCACGGGGATTTCCAAGTCTCCACCCCATTGACGTCAA
TGGGAGTTTGTTTTGGCACCAAAATCAACGGGACTTTCCAAAATGTCGTAACAACTCCGCCCCATTGACG
CAAATGGGCGGTAGGCGTGTACGGTGGGAGGTCTATATAAGCAGAGCTGGTTTAGTGAACCGTCAGATCC
GCTAGCAAGCTTGGATCCACCATGAGCGAAAAATACATCGTCACCTGGGACATGTTGCAGATCCATGCAC
GTAAACTCGCAAGCCGACTGATGCCTTCTGAACAATGGAAAGGCATTATTGCCGTAAGCCGTGGCGGTCT
GGTACCGGTGGGTGAAGACCAGAAACAGCACCTCGAACTGAGCCGCGATATTGCCCAGCGTTTCAACGCG
CTGTATGGCGAGATCGATCCCGTCGTTTTACAACGTCGTGACTGGGAAAACCCTGGCGTTACCCAACTTA
ATCGCCTTGCAGCACATCCCCCTTTCGCCAGCTGGCGTAATAGCGAAGAGGCCCGCACCGATCGCCCTTC
CCAACAGTTGCGCAGCCTGAATGGCGAATGGCGCTTTGCCTGGTTTCCGGCACCAGAAGCGGTGCCGGAA
AGCTGGCTGGAGTGCGATCTTCCTGAGGCCGATACTGTCGTCGTCCCCTCAAACTGGCAGATGCACGGTT
ACGATGCGCCCATCTACACCAACGTGACCTATCCCATTACGGTCAATCCGCCGTTTGTTCCCACGGAGAA
TCCGACGGGTTGTTACTCGCTCACATTTAATGTTGATGAAAGCTGGCTACAGGAAGGCCAGACGCGAATT
ATTTTTGATGGCGTTAACTCGGCGTTTCATCTGTGGTGCAACGGGCGCTGGGTCGGTTACGGCCAGGACA
GTCGTTTGCCGTCTGAATTTGACCTGAGCGCATTTTTACGCGCCGGAGAAAACCGCCTCGCGGTGATGGT
GCTGCGCTGGAGTGACGGCAGTTATCTGGAAGATCAGGATATGTGGCGGATGAGCGGCATTTTCCGTGAC
GTCTCGTTGCTGCATAAACCGACTACACAAATCAGCGATTTCCATGTTGCCACTCGCTTTAATGATGATT
TCAGCCGCGCTGTACTGGAGGCTGAAGTTCAGATGTGCGGCGAGTTGCGTGACTACCTACGGGTAACAGT
TTCTTTATGGCAGGGTGAAACGCAGGTCGCCAGCGGCACCGCGCCTTTCGGCGGTGAAATTATCGATGAG
CGTGGTGGTTATGCCGATCGCGTCACACTACGTCTGAACGTCGAAAACCCGAAACTGTGGAGCGCCGAAA
TCCCGAATCTCTATCGTGCGGTGGTTGAACTGCACACCGCCGACGGCACGCTGATTGAAGCAGAAGCCTG
CGATGTCGGTTTCCGCGAGGTGCGGATTGAAAATGGTCTGCTGCTGCTGAACGGCAAGCCGTTGCTGATT
CGAGGCGTTAACCGTCACGAGCATCATCCTCTGCATGGTCAGGTCATGGATGAGCAGACGATGGTGCAGG
ATATCCTGCTGATGAAGCAGAACAACTTTAACGCCGTGCGCTGTTCGCATTATCCGAACCATCCGCTGTG
GTACACGCTGTGCGACCGCTACGGCCTGTATGTGGTGGATGAAGCCAATATTGAAACCCACGGCATGGTG
CCAATGAATCGTCTGACCGATGATCCGCGCTGGCTACCGGCGATGAGCGAACGCGTAACGCGAATGGTGC
AGCGCGATCGTAATCACCCGAGTGTGATCATCTGGTCGCTGGGGAATGAATCAGGCCACGGCGCTAATCA
CGACGCGCTGTATCGCTGGATCAAATCTGTCGATCCTTCCCGCCCGGTGCAGTATGAAGGCGGCGGAGCC
GACACCACGGCCACCGATATTATTTGCCCGATGTACGCGCGCGTGGATGAAGACCAGCCCTTCCCGGCTG
TGCCGAAATGGTCCATCAAAAAATGGCTTTCGCTACCTGGAGAGACGCGCCCGCTGATCCTTTGCGAATA
CGCCCACGCGATGGGTAACAGTCTTGGCGGTTTCGCTAAATACTGGCAGGCGTTTCGTCAGTATCCCCGT
TTACAGGGCGGCTTCGTCTGGGACTGGGTGGATCAGTCGCTGATTAAATATGATGAAAACGGCAACCCGT
GGTCGGCTTACGGCGGTGATTTTGGCGATACGCCGAACGATCGCCAGTTCTGTATGAACGGTCTGGTCTT
TGCCGACCGCACGCCGCATCCAGCGCTGACGGAAGCAAAACACCAGCAGCAGTTTTTCCAGTTCCGTTTA
TCCGGGCAAACCATCGAAGTGACCAGCGAATACCTGTTCCGTCATAGCGATAACGAGCTCCTGCACTGGA
TGGTGGCGCTGGATGGTAAGCCGCTGGCAAGCGGTGAAGTGCCTCTGGATGTCGCTCCACAAGGTAAACA
GTTGATTGAACTGCCTGAACTACCGCAGCCGGAGAGCGCCGGGCAACTCTGGCTCACAGTACGCGTAGTG
CAACCGAACGCGACCGCATGGTCAGAAGCCGGGCACATCAGCGCCTGGCAGCAGTGGCGTCTGGCGGAAA
ACCTCAGTGTGACGCTCCCCGCCGCGTCCCACGCCATCCCGCATCTGACCACCAGCGAAATGGATTTTTG
CATCGAGCTGGGTAATAAGCGTTGGCAATTTAACCGCCAGTCAGGCTTTCTTTCACAGATGTGGATTGGC
GATAAAAAACAACTGCTGACGCCGCTGCGCGATCAGTTCACCCGTGCACCGCTGGATAACGACATTGGCG
TAAGTGAAGCGACCCGCATTGACCCTAACGCCTGGGTCGAACGCTGGAAGGCGGCGGGCCATTACCAGGC
CGAAGCAGCGTTGTTGCAGTGCACGGCAGATACACTTGCTGATGCGGTGCTGATTACGACCGCTCACGCG
TGGCAGCATCAGGGGAAAACCTTATTTATCAGCCGGAAAACCTACCGGATTGATGGTAGTGGTCAAATGG
CGATTACCGTTGATGTTGAAGTGGCGAGCGATACACCGCATCCGGCGCGGATTGGCCTGAACTGCCAGCT
GGCGCAGGTAGCAGAGCGGGTAAACTGGCTCGGATTAGGGCCGCAAGAAAACTATCCCGACCGCCTTACT
GCCGCCTGTTTTGACCGCTGGGATCTGCCATTGTCAGACATGTATACCCCGTACGTCTTCCCGAGCGAAA
ACGGTCTGCGCTGCGGGACGCGCGAATTGAATTATGGCCCACACCAGTGGCGCGGCGACTTCCAGTTCAA
CATCAGCCGCTACAGTCAACAGCAACTGATGGAAACCAGCCATCGCCATCTGCTGCACGCGGAAGAAGGC
ACATGGCTGAATATCGACGGTTTCCATATGGGGATTGGTGGCGACGACTCCTGGAGCCCGTCAGTATCGG
CGGAATTCCAGCTGAGCGCCGGTCGCTACCATTACCAGTTGGTCTGGTGTCAGAAAAAGCTTTAAGCGGC
CGCTCGAGAATTCTATCGATAAGTAAGTGACTAGAACTTGTTTATTGCAGCTTATAATGGTTACAAATAA
AGCAATAGCATCACAAATTTCACAAATAAAGCATTTTTTTCACTGCATTCTAGTTGTGGTTTGTCCAAAC
TCATCTGCACGCGTGGCGCGTCGGCCGCAGGAACCCCTAGTGATGGAGTTGGCCACTCCCTCTCTGCGCG
CTCGCTCGCTCACTGAGGCCGGGCGACCAAAGGTCGCCCGACGCCCGGGCTTTGCCCGGGCGGCCTCAGT
GAGCGAGCGAGCGCGCAGCTGCCTGCAGGGGCGCCTGATGCGGTATTTTCTCCTTACGCATCTGTGCGGT
ATTTCACACCGCATA
[95 nt withheld, positions 4286-4380]
T
[46 nt withheld, positions 4382-4427]
C
[141 nt withheld, positions 4429-4569]
CCTTTGACGTTGGAGTCCACGTTCTTT
[37 nt withheld, positions 4597-4633]
ACTCTATCTCGGGCTATTCTTTTGATTTATAAGGGATTTTGCCGATTTCGGTCTATTGGTTAAAAAATGA
GCTGATTTAACAAAAATTTAACGCGAATTTTAACAAAATATTAACGTTTACAATTTTATGGTGCACTCTC
AGTACAATCTGCTCTGATGCCGCATAGTTAAGCCAGCCCCGACACCCGCCAACACCCGCTGACGCGCCCT
GACGGGCTTGTCTGCTCCCGGCATCCGCTTACAGACAAGCTGTGACCGTCTCCGGGAGCTGCATGTGTCA
GAGGTTTTCACCGTCATCACCGAAACGCGCGAGACGAAAGGGCCTCGTGATACGCCTATTTTTATAGGTT
AATGTCATGATAATAATGGTTTCTTAGACGTCAGGTGGCACTTTTCGGGGAAATGTGCGCGGAACCCCTA
TTTGTTTATTTTTCTAAATACATTCAAATATGTATCCGCTCATGAGACAATAACCCTGATAAATGCTTCA
ATAATATTGAAAAAGGAAGAGTATGAGTATTCAACATTTCCGTGTCGCCCTTATTCCCTTTTTTGCGGCA
TTTTGCCTTCCTGTTTTTGCTCACCCAGAAACGCTGGTGAAAGTAAAAGATGCTGAAGATCAGTTGGGTG
CACGAGTGGGTTACATCGAACTGGATCTCAACAGCGGTAAGATCCTTGAGAGTTTTCGCCCCGAAGAACG
TTTTCCAATGATGAGCACTTTTAAAGTTCTGCTATGTGGCGCGGTATTATCCCGTATTGACGCCGGGCAA
GAGCAACTCGGTCGCCGCATACACTATTCTCAGAATGACTTGGTTGAGTACTCACCAGTCACAGAAAAGC
ATCTTACGGATGGCATGACAGTAAGAGAATTATGCAGTGCTGCCATAACCATGAGTGATAACACTGCGGC
CAACTTACTTCTGACAACGATCGGAGGACCGAAGGAGCTAACCGCTTTTTTGCACAACATGGGGGATCAT
GTAACTCGCCTTGATCGTTGGGAACCGGAGCTGAATGAAGCCATACCAAACGACGAGCGTGACACCACGA
TGCCTGTAGCAATGGCAACAACGTTGCGCAAACTATTAACTGGCGAACTACTTACTCTAGCTTCCCGGCA
ACAATTAATAGACTGGATGGAGGCGGATAAAGTTGCAGGACCACTTCTGCGCTCGGCCCTTCCGGCTGGC
TGGTTTATTGCTGATAAATCTGGAGCCGGTGAGCGTGGGTCTCGCGGTATCATTGCAGCACTGGGGCCAG
ATGGTAAGCCCTCCCGTATCGTAGTTATCTACACGACGGGGAGTCAGGCAACTATGGATGAACGAAATAG
ACAGATCGCTGAGATAGGTGCCTCACTGATTAAGCATTGGTAACTGTCAGACCAAGTTTACTCATATATA
CTTTAGATTGATTTAAAACTTCATTTTTAATTTAAAAGGATCTAGGTGAAGATCCTTTTTGATAATCTCA
TGACCAAAATCCCTTAACGTGAGTTTTCGTTCCACTGAGCGTCAGACCCCGTAGAAAAGATCAAAGGATC
TTCTTGAGATCCTTTTTTTCTGCGCGTAATCTGCTGCTTGCAAACAAAAAAACCACCGCTACCAGCGGTG
GTTTGTTTGCCGGATCAAGAGCTACCAACTCTTTTTCCGAAGGTAACTGGCTTCAGCAGAGCGCAGATAC
CAAATACTGTTCTTCTAGTGTAGCCGTAGTTAGGCCACCACTTCAAGAACTCTGTAGCACCGCCTACATA
CCTCGCTCTGCTAATCCTGTTACCAGTGGCTGCTGCCAGTGGCGATAAGTCGTGTCTTACCGGGTTGGAC
TCAAGACGATAGTTACCGGATAAGGCGCAGCGGTCGGGCTGAACGGGGGGTTCGTGCACACAGCCCAGCT
TGGAGCGAACGACCTACACCGAACTGAGATACCTACAGCGTGAGCTATGAGAAAGCGCCACGCTTCCCGA
AGGGAGAAAGGCGGACAGGTATCCGGTAAGCGGCAGGGTCGGAACAGGAGAGCGCACGAGGGAGCTTCCA
GGGGGAAACGCCTGGTATCTTTATAGTCCTGTCGGGTTTCGCCACCTCTGACTTGAGCGTCGATTTTTGT
GATGCTCGTCAGGGGGGCGGAGCCTATGGAAAAACGCCAGCAACGCGGCCTTTTTACGGTTCCTGGCCTT
TTGCTGGCCTTTTGCTCACATGTCCTGCAGGCAGCTGCGCGCTCGCTCGCTCACTGAGGCCGCCCGGGCG
TCGGGCGACCTTTGGTCGCCCGGCCTCAGTGAGCGAGCGAGCGCGCAGAGAGGGAGTGGCCAACTCCATC
ACTAGGGGTTCCTGCGGCCGTGGAGTCGTGACGTGAATTACGTCATAGGGTTAGGGAGGTCCTGTATTAG
AGGTCACGTGAGTGTTTTGCGACATTTTGCGACACCATGTGGTCACGCTGGGT
